Addgene plasmid #101041: pEGFP-NMHC-IIA-3xA
Purpose: Expresses GFP-MYH9 construct (human myosin IIA) carrying S1943A mutation and S1916A, S1915A mutation, driven by CMV promoter. Thus inhibits CKII and PKC phosphorylation of the tail.
Depositing lab: Tom Egelhoff. Publication: Myosin IIA Heavy Chain Phosphorylation Mediates Adhesion Maturation and Protrusion in Three Dimensions. Rai V, Thomas DG, Beach JR, Egelhoff TT. J Biol Chem. 2017 Feb 24;292(8):3099-3111. doi: 10.1074/jbc.M116.733402. Epub 2017 Jan 4. PubMed 28053086.
Backbone
  Vector backbone: pEGFP-C3
  Backbone manufacturer: clonetech
  Vector type: Mammalian Expression
  Selectable markers: Neomycin (select with G418)
Growth in bacteria
  Bacterial resistance: Kanamycin, 50 μg/mL
  Growth temperature: 37°C
  Growth strain: DH5alpha
  Copy number: Low Copy
Gene/Insert
  Gene/Insert name: Non-muscle myosin IIA heavy chain (alt name: MYH9)
  Species: H. sapiens (human)
  Insert size (bp): 5883
  Mutation: S1915A, S1916A, S1943A
  Entrez Gene: MYH9 (a.k.a. BDPLT6, DFNA17, EPSTS, FTNS, MATINS, MHA, NMHC-II-A, NMMHC-IIA, NMMHCA)
  Promoter: CMV
  Tag / fusion protein: GFP (N terminal on insert)
  Cloning method: Restriction Enzyme; 5′ cloning site NheI (unknown if destroyed); 3′ cloning site Sal (unknown if destroyed)
  Sequencing primers: 5′ GGAGTTCGTGACCGCCGCCGG
Resource information
  A portion of this plasmid was derived from a plasmid made by: Dr. Robert Adelstein, NIHLB, NIH
Terms and licenses: Academic/Nonprofit Terms; Industry Terms: Not Available to Industry
How to cite: pEGFP-NMHC-IIA-3xA was a gift from Tom Egelhoff (Addgene plasmid # 101041 ; http://n2t.net/addgene:101041 ; RRID:Addgene_101041)
