[The description below was written by a language model from this plasmid's Addgene catalogue record and pLannotate feature annotations shown in this document.]
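Description:
pEGFP-NMHC-IIA-3xA is a mammalian expression plasmid of about 10.6 kb built on the pEGFP-C3 backbone. It carries the human non-muscle myosin IIA heavy chain (MYH9) fused in frame to the C-terminus of EGFP. The fusion is transcribed from the human cytomegalovirus immediate-early enhancer and promoter and terminated by the SV40 polyadenylation signal, with short remnants of the multiple cloning site flanking the roughly 5.9 kb myosin coding sequence. In bacteria the plasmid replicates from a ColE1/pUC-type origin, although the record lists it as low copy. An f1 origin is also present. A single NeoR/KanR (Tn5 aminoglycoside phosphotransferase) cassette serves both hosts. A bacterial bla-type promoter drives it for kanamycin selection in E. coli, and the SV40 early promoter with an HSV TK poly(A) signal drives it for G418 selection in mammalian cells. The small hits annotated as RSF ori, large T antigen, ble and bGH poly(A) are only fragments, most likely backbone remnants or annotation matches rather than functional elements.

The myosin insert carries three serine-to-alanine substitutions in the tail region: S1915A, S1916A and S1943A. According to the record, these changes block phosphorylation of the heavy chain tail by PKC and casein kinase II, giving a non-phosphorylatable "3xA" mutant. The N-terminal GFP tag allows the mutant myosin to be visualised in live or fixed cells. The associated study indicates its use in examining how heavy chain phosphorylation affects adhesion maturation and protrusion in three-dimensional environments. Part of the construct derives from an earlier myosin IIA plasmid made in another laboratory.
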