Features (pLannotate 1.2.2; 17 found; start..end, strand, type, name):
      1..23      +  rep_origin     RSF ori (fragment): Plasmids containing the RSF 1030 origin of replication can be propagated in E. coli cells that contain additional plasmids with compatible origins.
     91..394     +  enhancer       CMV enhancer: human cytomegalovirus immediate early enhancer
    395..598     +  promoter       CMV promoter: human cytomegalovirus (CMV) immediate early promoter
    643..1359    +  CDS            EGFP: EGFP is a basic (constitutively fluorescent) green fluorescent protein published in 1996, derived from Aequorea victoria. It is reported to be a rapidly-maturing weak dimer with moderate acid sensitivity.
   1361..1383    +  misc_feature   MCS (fragment): multiple cloning site
   1384..7263    +  CDS            MYH9: MYH9_HUMAN - Experimental evidence at protein level: Swiss-Prot protein existence level 1. Cellular myosin that appears to play a role in cytokinesis, cell shape, and specialized functions such as secretion and capping. Required for cortical actin clearance prior to oocyte exocytosis (By similarity). Promotes cell motility in conjunction with S100A4 (PubMed:16707441). During cell spreading, plays an important role in cytoskeleton reorganization, focal contact formation (in the margins but not the central part of spreading cells), and lamellipodial retraction; this function is mechanically anta
   7270..7297    +  misc_feature   MCS (fragment): multiple cloning site
   7314..7398    +  CDS            large T antigen (fragment): large T antigen from SV40 (simian virus 40)
   7421..7542    +  polyA_signal   SV40 poly(A) signal: SV40 polyadenylation signal
   7576..8004    -  rep_origin     f1 ori (sequence partly withheld): f1 bacteriophage origin of replication; arrow indicates direction of (+) strand synthesis
   8031..8135    +  promoter       AmpR promoter: bla
   8137..8494    +  promoter       SV40 promoter: SV40 enhancer and early promoter
   8529..9323    +  CDS            NeoR/KanR: aminoglycoside phosphotransferase from Tn5; aph(3')-II (or nptII); confers resistance to neomycin, kanamycin, and G418 (Geneticin®)
   9344..9496    +  CDS            ble (fragment): BLE_KLEPN - Experimental evidence at protein level: Swiss-Prot protein existence level 1. Binding protein with a strong affinity to the bleomycin family of antibiotics. Binds to CL990; an antimitotic-antibiotic compound. From Klebsiella pneumoniae.
   9555..9602    +  polyA_signal   HSV TK poly(A) signal: herpes simplex virus thymidine kinase polyadenylation signal (Cole and Stacy, 1985)
   9693..9709    -  polyA_signal   bGH poly(A) signal (fragment): bovine growth hormone polyadenylation signal
   9931..10519   +  rep_origin     ori: high-copy-number ColE1/pMB1/pBR322/pUC origin of replication
>Addgene plasmid #101041 | pEGFP-NMHC-IIA-3xA | addgene full sequence | sequence record 343684 | Addgene NGS Result
TCTGTGGATAACCGTATTACCGCCATGCATTAGTTATTAATAGTAATCAATTACGGGGTCATTAGTTCAT
AGCCCATATATGGAGTTCCGCGTTACATAACTTACGGTAAATGGCCCGCCTGGCTGACCGCCCAACGACC
CCCGCCCATTGACGTCAATAATGACGTATGTTCCCATAGTAACGCCAATAGGGACTTTCCATTGACGTCA
ATGGGTGGAGTATTTACGGTAAACTGCCCACTTGGCAGTACATCAAGTGTATCATATGCCAAGTACGCCC
CCTATTGACGTCAATGACGGTAAATGGCCCGCCTGGCATTATGCCCAGTACATGACCTTATGGGACTTTC
CTACTTGGCAGTACATCTACGTATTAGTCATCGCTATTACCATGGTGATGCGGTTTTGGCAGTACATCAA
TGGGCGTGGATAGCGGTTTGACTCACGGGGATTTCCAAGTCTCCACCCCATTGACGTCAATGGGAGTTTG
TTTTGGCACCAAAATCAACGGGACTTTCCAAAATGTCGTAACAACTCCGCCCCATTGACGCAAATGGGCG
GTAGGCGTGTACGGTGGGAGGTCTATATAAGCAGAGCTGGTTTAGTGAACCGTCAGATCCGCTAGCGCTA
CCGGTCGCCACCATGGTGAGCAAGGGCGAGGAGCTGTTCACCGGGGTGGTGCCCATCCTGGTCGAGCTGG
ACGGCGACGTAAACGGCCACAAGTTCAGCGTGTCCGGCGAGGGCGAGGGCGATGCCACCTACGGCAAGCT
GACCCTGAAGTTCATCTGCACCACCGGCAAGCTGCCCGTGCCCTGGCCCACCCTCGTGACCACCCTGACC
TACGGCGTGCAGTGCTTCAGCCGCTACCCCGACCACATGAAGCAGCACGACTTCTTCAAGTCCGCCATGC
CCGAAGGCTACGTCCAGGAGCGCACCATCTTCTTCAAGGACGACGGCAACTACAAGACCCGCGCCGAGGT
GAAGTTCGAGGGCGACACCCTGGTGAACCGCATCGAGCTGAAGGGCATCGACTTCAAGGAGGACGGCAAC
ATCCTGGGGCACAAGCTGGAGTACAACTACAACAGCCACAACGTCTATATCATGGCCGACAAGCAGAAGA
ACGGCATCAAGGTGAACTTCAAGATCCGCCACAACATCGAGGACGGCAGCGTGCAGCTCGCCGACCACTA
CCAGCAGAACACCCCCATCGGCGACGGCCCCGTGCTGCTGCCCGACAACCACTACCTGAGCACCCAGTCC
GCCCTGAGCAAAGACCCCAACGAGAAGCGCGATCACATGGTCCTGCTGGAGTTCGTGACCGCCGCCGGGA
TCACTCTCGGCATGGACGAGCTGTACAAGTACTCAGATCTCGAGCTCAAGCTTATGGCACAGCAAGCTGC
CGATAAGTATCTCTATGTGGATAAAAACTTCATCAACAATCCGCTGGCCCAGGCCGACTGGGCTGCCAAG
AAGCTGGTATGGGTGCCTTCCGACAAGAGTGGCTTTGAGCCAGCCAGCCTCAAGGAGGAGGTGGGCGAAG
AGGCCATCGTGGAGCTGGTGGAGAATGGGAAGAAGGTGAAGGTGAACAAGGATGACATCCAGAAGATGAA
CCCGCCCAAGTTCTCCAAGGTGGAGGACATGGCAGAGCTCACGTGCCTCAACGAAGCCTCGGTGCTGCAC
AACCTCAAGGAGCGTTACTACTCAGGGCTCATCTACACCTATTCAGGCCTGTTCTGTGTGGTCATCAATC
CTTACAAGAACCTGCCCATCTACTCTGAAGAGATTGTGGAAATGTACAAGGGCAAGAAGAGGCACGAGAT
GCCCCCTCACATCTATGCCATCACAGACACCGCCTACAGGAGTATGATGCAAGACCGAGAAGATCAATCC
ATCTTGTGCACTGGTGAATCTGGAGCTGGCAAGACGGAGAACACCAAGAAGGTCATCCAGTATCTGGCGT
ACGTGGCGTCCTCGCACAAGAGCAAGAAGGACCAGGGCGAGCTGGAGCGGCAGCTGCTGCAGGCCAACCC
CATCCTGGAGGCCTTCGGGAACGCCAAGACCGTGAAGAATGACAACTCCTCCCGCTTCGGCAAATTCATT
CGCATCAACTTTGATGTCAATGGCTACATTGTTGGAGCCAACATTGAGACTTATCTTTTGGAGAAATCTC
GTGCTATCCGCCAAGCCAAGGAAGAACGGACCTTCCACATCTTCTATTATCTCCTGTCTGGGGCTGGAGA
GCACCTGAAGACCGATCTCCTGTTGGAGCCGTACAACAAATACCGCTTCCTGTCCAATGGACACGTCACC
ATCCCCGGGCAGCAGGACAAGGACATGTTCCAGGAGACCATGGAGGCCATGAGGATTATGGGCATCCCAG
AAGAGGAGCAAATGGGCCTGCTGCGGGTCATCTCAGGGGTTCTTCAGCTCGGCAACATCGTCTTCAAGAA
GGAGCGGAACACTGACCAGGCGTCCATGCCCGACAACACAGCTGCCCAAAAGGTGTCCCATCTCTTGGGT
ATCAATGTGACCGATTTCACCAGAGGAATCCTCACCCCGCGCATCAAGGTGGGACGGGATTACGTCCAGA
AGGCGCAGACTAAAGAGCAGGCTGACTTTGCCATCGAGGCCTTGGCCAAGGCGACCTATGAGCGGATGTT
CCGCTGGCTGGTGCTGCGCATCAACAAGGCTCTGGACAAGACCAAGAGGCAGGGCGCCTCCTTCATCGGG
ATCCTGGACATTGCCGGCTTCGAGATCTTTGATCTGAACTCGTTTGAGCAGCTGTGCATCAATTACACCA
ATGAGAAGCTGCAGCAGCTCTTCAACCACACCATGTTCATCCTGGAGCAGGAGGAGTACCAGCGCGAGGG
CATCGAGTGGAACTTCATCGACTTTGGCCTCGACCTGCAGCCCTGCATCGACCTCATTGAGAAGCCAGCA
GGCCCCCCGGGCATTCTGGCCCTGCTGGACGAGGAGTGCTGGTTCCCCAAAGCCACCGACAAGAGCTTCG
TGGAGAAGGTGATGCAGGAGCAGGGCACCCACCCCAAGTTCCAGAAGCCCAAGCAGCTGAAGGACAAAGC
TGATTTCTGCATTATCCACTATGCCGGCAAGGTGGATTACAAAGCTGACGAGTGGCTGATGAAGAACATG
GATCCCCTGAATGACAACATCGCCACACTGCTCCACCAGTCCTCTGACAAGTTTGTCTCGGAGCTGTGGA
AGGATGTGGACCGCATCATCGGCCTGGACCAGGTGGCCGGCATGTCGGAGACCGCACTGCCCGGGGCCTT
CAAGACGCGGAAGGGCATGTTCCGCACTGTGGGGCAGCTTTACAAGGAGCAGCTGGCCAAGCTGATGGCT
ACGCTGAGGAACACGAACCCCAACTTTGTCCGCTGCATCATCCCCAACCACGAGAAGAAGGCCGGCAAGC
TGGACCCGCATCTCGTGCTGGACCAGCTGCGCTGCAACGGTGTTCTCGAGGGCATCCGTATCTGCCGCCA
GGGCTTCCCCAACAGGGTGGTCTTCCAGGAGTTTCGGCAGAGATATGAGATCCTGACTCCAAACTCCATT
CCCAAGGGTTTCATGGACGGGAAGCAGGCGTGCGTGCTCATGATAAAAGCCCTGGAGCTCGACAGCAATC
TGTACCGCATTGGCCAGAGCAAAGTCTTCTTCCGTGCCGGTGTGCTGGCCCACCTGGAGGAGGAGCGAGA
CCTGAAGATCACCGACGTCATCATAGGGTTCCAGGCCTGCTGCAGGGGCTACCTGGCCAGGAAAGCATTT
GCCAAGCGGCAGCAGCAGCTTACCGCCATGAAGGTCCTCCAGCGGAACTGCGCTGCCTACCTGAAGCTGC
GGAACTGGCAGTGGTGGCGGCTCTTCACCAAGGTCAAGCCGCTGCTGCAGGTGAGCCGGCAGGAGGAGGA
GATGATGGCCAAGGAGGAGGAGCTGGTGAAGGTCAGAGAGAAGCAGCTGGCTGCGGAGAACAGGCTCACG
GAGATGGAGACGCTGCAGTCTCAGCTCATGGCAGAGAAATTGCAGCTGCAGGAGCAGCTCCAGGCAGAAA
CCGAGCTGTGTGCCGAGGCTGAGGAGCTCCGGGCCCGCCTGACCGCCAAGAAGCAGGAATTAGAAGAGAT
CTGCCATGACCTAGAGGCCAGGGTGGAGGAGGAGGAGGAGCGCTGCCAGCACCTGCAGGCGGAGAAGAAG
AAGATGCAGCAGAACATCCAGGAGCTTGAGGAGCAGCTGGAGGAGGAGGAGAGCGCCCGGCAGAAGCTGC
AGCTGGAGAAGGTGACCACCGAGGCGAAGCTGAAAAAGCTGGAGGAGGAGCAGATCATCCTGGAGGACCA
GAACTGCAAGCTGGCCAAGGAAAAGAAACTGCTGGAAGACAGAATAGCTGAGTTCACCACCAACCTCACA
GAAGAGGAGGAGAAATCTAAGAGCCTCGCCAAGCTCAAGAACAAGCATGAGGCAATGATCACTGACTTGG
AAGAGCGCCTCCGCAGGGAGGAGAAGCAGCGACAGGAGCTGGAGAAGACCCGCCGGAAGCTGGAGGGAGA
CTCCACAGACCTCAGCGACCAGATCGCCGAGCTCCAGGCCCAGATCGCGGAGCTCAAGATGCAGCTGGCC
AAGAAAGAGGAGGAGCTCCAGGCCGCCCTGGCCAGAGTGGAAGAGGAAGCTGCCCAGAAGAACATGGCCC
TCAAGAAGATCCGGGAGCTGGAATCTCAGATCTCTGAACTCCAGGAAGACCTGGAGTCTGAGCGTGCTTC
CAGGAATAAAGCTGAGAAGCAGAAACGGGACCTTGGGGAAGAGCTAGAGGCGCTGAAAACAGAGTTGGAG
GACACGCTGGATTCCACAGCTGCCCAGCAGGAGCTCAGGTCAAAACGTGAGCAGGAGGTGAACATCCTGA
AGAAGACCCTGGAGGAGGAGGCCAAGACCCACGAGGCCCAGATCCAGGAGATGAGGCAGAAGCACTCACA
GGCCGTGGAGGAGCTGGCGGAGCAGCTGGAGCAGACGAAGCGGGTGAAAGCAAACCTCGAGAAGGCAAAG
CAGACTCTGGAGAACGAGCGGGGGGAGCTGGCCAACGAGGTGAAGGTGCTGCTGCAGGGCAAAGGGGACT
CGGAGCACAAGCGCAAGAAAGTGGAGGCGCAGCTGCAGGAGCTGCAGGTCAAGTTCAACGAGGGAGAGCG
CGTGCGCACAGAGCTGGCCGACAAGGTCACCAAGCTGCAGGTGGAGCTGGACAACGTGACCGGGCTTCTC
AGCCAGTCCGACAGCAAGTCCAGCAAGCTCACCAAGGACTTCTCCGCGCTGGAGTCCCAGCTGCAGGACA
CTCAGGAGCTGCTGCAGGAGGAGAACCGGCAGAAGCTGAGCCTGAGCACCAAGCTCAAGCAGGTGGAGGA
CGAGAAGAATTCCTTCCGGGAGCAGCTGGAGGAGGAGGAGGAGGCCAAGCACAACCTGGAGAAGCAGATC
GCCACCCTCCATGCCCAGGTGGCCGACATGAAAAAGAAGATGGAGGACAGTGTGGGGTGCCTGGAAACTG
CTGAGGAGGTGAAGAGGAAGCTCCAGAAGGACCTGGAGGGCCTGAGCCAGCGGCACGAGGAGAAGGTGGC
CGCCTACGACAAGCTGGAGAAGACCAAGACGCGGCTGCAGCAGGAGCTGGACGACCTGCTGGTGGACCTG
GACCACCAGCGCCAGAGCGCGTGCAACCTGGAGAAGAAGCAGAAGAAGTTTGACCAGCTCCTGGCGGAGG
AGAAGACCATCTCTGCCAAGTATGCAGAGGAGCGCGACCGGGCTGAGGCGGAGGCCCGAGAGAAGGAGAC
CAAGGCTCTGTCGCTGGCCCGGGCCCTGGAGGAAGCCATGGAGCAGAAGGCGGAGCTGGAGCGGCTCAAC
AAGCAGTTCCGCACGGAGATGGAGGACCTTATGAGCTCCAAGGATGATGTGGGCAAGAGTGTCCACGAGC
TGGAGAAGTCCAAGCGGGCCCTAGAGCAGCAGGTGGAGGAGATGAAGACGCAGCTGGAAGAGCTGGAGGA
CGAGCTGCAGGCCACCGAAGATGCCAAGCTGCGGTTGGAGGTCAACCTGCAGGCCATGAAGGCCCAGTTC
GAGCGGGACCTGCAGGGCCGGGACGAGCAGAGCGAGGAGAAGAAGAAGCAGCTGGTCAGACAGGTGCGGG
AGATGGAGGCAGAGCTGGAGGACGAGAGGAAGCAGCGCTCGATGGCAGTGGCCGCCCGGAAGAAGCTGGA
GATGGACCTGAAGGACCTGGAGGCGCACATCGACTCGGCCAACAAGAACCGGGACGAAGCCATCAAACAG
CTGCGGAAGCTGCAGGCCCAGATGAAGGACTGCATGCGCGAGCTGGATGACACCCGCGCCTCTCGTGAGG
AGATCCTGGCCCAGGCCAAAGAGAACGAGAAGAAGCTGAAGAGCATGGAGGCCGAGATGATCCAGTTGCA
GGAGGAACTGGCAGCCGCGGAGCGTGCCAAGCGCCAGGCCCAGCAGGAGCGGGATGAGCTGGCTGACGAG
ATCGCCAACAGCAGCGGCAAAGGAGCCCTGGCGTTAGAGGAGAAGCGGCGTCTGGAGGCCCGCATCGCCC
AGCTGGAGGAGGAGCTGGAGGAGGAGCAGGGCAACACGGAGCTGATCAACGACCGGCTGAAGAAGGCCAA
CCTGCAGATCGACCAGATCAACACCGACCTGAACCTGGAGCGCAGCCACGCCCAGAAGAACGAGAATGCT
CGGCAGCAGCTGGAACGCCAGAACAAGGAGCTTAAGGTCAAGCTGCAGGAGATGGAGGGCACTGTCAAGT
CCAAGTACAAGGCCTCCATCACCGCCCTCGAGGCCAAGATTGCACAGCTGGAGGAGCAGCTGGACAACGA
GACCAAGGAGCGCCAGGCAGCCTGCAAACAGGTGCGTCGGACCGAGAAGAAGCTGAAGGATGTGCTGCTG
CAGGTGGATGACGAGCGGAGGAACGCCGAGCAGTACAAGGACCAGGCCGACAAGGCATCTACCCGCCTGA
AGCAGCTCAAGCGGCAGCTGGAGGAGGCCGAAGAGGAGGCCCAGCGGGCCAACGCCTCCCGCCGGAAACT
GCAGCGCGAGCTGGAGGACGCCACTGAGACGGCCGATGCCATGAACCGCGAAGTCGCCGCCCTAAAGAAC
AAGCTCAGGCGCGGGGACCTGCCGTTTGTCGTGCCCCGCCGAATGGCCCGGAAAGGCGCCGGGGATGGCG
CCGACGAAGAGGTAGATGGCAAAGCGGATGGGGCTGAGGCCAAACCTGCCGAATAAACTAGTCGACGGTA
CCGCGGGCCCGGGATCCACCGGATCTAGATAACTGATCATAATCAGCCATACCACATTTGTAGAGGTTTT
ACTTGCTTTAAAAAACCTCCCACACCTCCCCCTGAACCTGAAACATAAAATGAATGCAATTGTTGTTGTT
AACTTGTTTATTGCAGCTTATAATGGTTACAAATAAAGCAATAGCATCACAAATTTCACAAATAAAGCAT
TTTTTTCACTGCATTCTAGTTGTGGTTTGTCCAAACTCATCAATGTATCTTAACGCGTAAATTGTAAGCG
TTAATATTTTGTTAAAATTCGCGTTAAATTTTTGTTAAATCAGCTCATTTTTTAACCAATAGGCCGAAAT
CGGCAAAATCCCTTATAAATCAAAAGAATAGACCGAGATAGGGT
[37 nt withheld, positions 7675-7711]
AAAGAACGTGGACTCCAACGTCAAAGG
[49 nt withheld, positions 7739-7787]
T
[91 nt withheld, positions 7789-7879]
G
[124 nt withheld, positions 7881-8004]
CAGGTGGCACTTTTCGGGGAAATGTGCGCGGAACCCCTATTTGTTTATTTTTCTAAATACATTCAAATAT
GTATCCGCTCATGAGACAATAACCCTGATAAATGCTTCAATAATATTGAAAAAGGAAGAGTCCTGAGGCG
GAAAGAACCAGCTGTGGAATGTGTGTCAGTTAGGGTGTGGAAAGTCCCCAGGCTCCCCAGCAGGCAGAAG
TATGCAAAGCATGCATCTCAATTAGTCAGCAACCAGGTGTGGAAAGTCCCCAGGCTCCCCAGCAGGCAGA
AGTATGCAAAGCATGCATCTCAATTAGTCAGCAACCATAGTCCCGCCCCTAACTCCGCCCATCCCGCCCC
TAACTCCGCCCAGTTCCGCCCATTCTCCGCCCCATGGCTGACTAATTTTTTTTATTTATGCAGAGGCCGA
GGCCGCCTCGGCCTCTGAGCTATTCCAGAAGTAGTGAGGAGGCTTTTTTGGAGGCCTAGGCTTTTGCAAA
GATCGATCAAGAGACAGGATGAGGATCGTTTCGCATGATTGAACAAGATGGATTGCACGCAGGTTCTCCG
GCCGCTTGGGTGGAGAGGCTATTCGGCTATGACTGGGCACAACAGACAATCGGCTGCTCTGATGCCGCCG
TGTTCCGGCTGTCAGCGCAGGGGCGCCCGGTTCTTTTTGTCAAGACCGACCTGTCCGGTGCCCTGAATGA
ACTGCAAGACGAGGCAGCGCGGCTATCGTGGCTGGCCACGACGGGCGTTCCTTGCGCAGCTGTGCTCGAC
GTTGTCACTGAAGCGGGAAGGGACTGGCTGCTATTGGGCGAAGTGCCGGGGCAGGATCTCCTGTCATCTC
ACCTTGCTCCTGCCGAGAAAGTATCCATCATGGCTGATGCAATGCGGCGGCTGCATACGCTTGATCCGGC
TACCTGCCCATTCGACCACCAAGCGAAACATCGCATCGAGCGAGCACGTACTCGGATGGAAGCCGGTCTT
GTCGATCAGGATGATCTGGACGAAGAGCATCAGGGGCTCGCGCCAGCCGAACTGTTCGCCAGGCTCAAGG
CGAGCATGCCCGACGGCGAGGATCTCGTCGTGACCCATGGCGATGCCTGCTTGCCGAATATCATGGTGGA
AAATGGCCGCTTTTCTGGATTCATCGACTGTGGCCGGCTGGGTGTGGCGGACCGCTATCAGGACATAGCG
TTGGCTACCCGTGATATTGCTGAAGAGCTTGGCGGCGAATGGGCTGACCGCTTCCTCGTGCTTTACGGTA
TCGCCGCTCCCGATTCGCAGCGCATCGCCTTCTATCGCCTTCTTGACGAGTTCTTCTGAGCGGGACTCTG
GGGTTCGAAATGACCGACCAAGCGACGCCCAACCTGCCATCACGAGATTTCGATTCCACCGCCGCCTTCT
ATGAAAGGTTGGGCTTCGGAATCGTTTTCCGGGACGCCGGCTGGATGATCCTCCAGCGCGGGGATCTCAT
GCTGGAGTTCTTCGCCCACCCTAGGGGGAGGCTAACTGAAACACGGAAGGAGACAATACCGGAAGGAACC
CGCGCTATGACGGCAATAAAAAGACAGAATAAAACGCACGGTGTTGGGTCGTTTGTTCATAAACGCGGGG
TTCGGTCCCAGGGCTGGCACTCTGTCGATACCCCACCGAGACCCCATTGGGGCCAATACGCCCGCGTTTC
TTCCTTTTCCCCACCCCACCCCCCAAGTTCGGGTGAAGGCCCAGGGCTCGCAGCCAACGTCGGGGCGGCA
GGCCCTGCCATAGCCTCAGGTTACTCATATATACTTTAGATTGATTTAAAACTTCATTTTTAATTTAAAA
GGATCTAGGTGAAGATCCTTTTTGATAATCTCATGACCAAAATCCCTTAACGTGAGTTTTCGTTCCACTG
AGCGTCAGACCCCGTAGAAAAGATCAAAGGATCTTCTTGAGATCCTTTTTTTCTGCGCGTAATCTGCTGC
TTGCAAACAAAAAAACCACCGCTACCAGCGGTGGTTTGTTTGCCGGATCAAGAGCTACCAACTCTTTTTC
CGAAGGTAACTGGCTTCAGCAGAGCGCAGATACCAAATACTGTTCTTCTAGTGTAGCCGTAGTTAGGCCA
CCACTTCAAGAACTCTGTAGCACCGCCTACATACCTCGCTCTGCTAATCCTGTTACCAGTGGCTGCTGCC
AGTGGCGATAAGTCGTGTCTTACCGGGTTGGACTCAAGACGATAGTTACCGGATAAGGCGCAGCGGTCGG
GCTGAACGGGGGGTTCGTGCACACAGCCCAGCTTGGAGCGAACGACCTACACCGAACTGAGATACCTACA
GCGTGAGCTATGAGAAAGCGCCACGCTTCCCGAAGGGAGAAAGGCGGACAGGTATCCGGTAAGCGGCAGG
GTCGGAACAGGAGAGCGCACGAGGGAGCTTCCAGGGGGAAACGCCTGGTATCTTTATAGTCCTGTCGGGT
TTCGCCACCTCTGACTTGAGCGTCGATTTTTGTGATGCTCGTCAGGGGGGCGGAGCCTATGGAAAAACGC
CAGCAACGCGGCCTTTTTACGGTTCCTGGCCTTTTGCTGGCCTTTTGCTCACATGTTCTTTCCTGCGTTA
TCCCCTGAT
